>Addgene plasmid #142394 | TFORF2410 | addgene full sequence | sequence record 397193 | Addgene NGS Result
TTAATGTAGTCTTATGCAATACTCTTGTAGTCTTGCAACATGGTAACGATGAGTTAGCAACATGCCTTAC
AAGGAGAGAAAAAGCACCGTGCATGCCGATTGGTGGAAGTAAGGTGGTACGATCGTGCCTTATTAGGAAG
GCAACAGACGGGTCTGACATGGATTGGACGAACCACTGAATTGCCGCATTGCAGAGATATTGTATTTAAG
TGCCTAGCTCGATACATAAACGGGTCTCTCTGGTTAGACCAGATCTGAGCCTGGGAGCTCTCTGGCTAAC
TAGGGAACCCACTGCTTAAGCCTCAATAAAGCTTGCCTTGAGTGCTTCAAGTAGTGTGTGCCCGTCTGTT
GTGTGACTCTGGTAACTAGAGATCCCTCAGACCCTTTTAGTCAGTGTGGAAAATCTCTAGCAGTGGCGCC
CGAACAGGGACTTGAAAGCGAAAGGGAAACCAGAGGAGCTCTCTCGACGCAGGACTCGGCTTGCTGAAGC
GCGCACGGCAAGAGGCGAGGGGCGGCGACTGGTGAGTACGCCAAAAATTTTGACTAGCGGAGGCTAGAAG
GAGAGAGATGGGTGCGAGAGCGTCAGTATTAAGCGGGGGAGAATTAGATCGCGATGGGAAAAAATTCGGT
TAAGGCCAGGGGGAAAGAAAAAATATAAATTAAAACATATAGTATGGGCAAGCAGGGAGCTAGAACGATT
CGCAGTTAATCCTGGCCTGTTAGAAACATCAGAAGGCTGTAGACAAATACTGGGACAGCTACAACCATCC
CTTCAGACAGGATCAGAAGAACTTAGATCATTATATAATACAGTAGCAACCCTCTATTGTGTGCATCAAA
GGATAGAGATAAAAGACACCAAGGAAGCTTTAGACAAGATAGAGGAAGAGCAAAACAAAAGTAAGACCAC
CGCACAGCAAGCGGCCGCTGATCTTCAGACCTGGAGGAGGAGATATGAGGGACAATTGGAGAAGTGAATT
ATATAAATATAAAGTAGTAAAAATTGAACCATTAGGAGTAGCACCCACCAAGGCAAAGAGAAGAGTGGTG
CAGAGAGAAAAAAGAGCAGTGGGAATAGGAGCTTTGTTCCTTGGGTTCTTGGGAGCAGCAGGAAGCACTA
TGGGCGCAGCGTCAATGACGCTGACGGTACAGGCCAGACAATTATTGTCTGGTATAGTGCAGCAGCAGAA
CAATTTGCTGAGGGCTATTGAGGCGCAACAGCATCTGTTGCAACTCACAGTCTGGGGCATCAAGCAGCTC
CAGGCAAGAATCCTGGCTGTGGAAAGATACCTAAAGGATCAACAGCTCCTGGGGATTTGGGGTTGCTCTG
GAAAACTCATTTGCACCACTGCTGTGCCTTGGAATGCTAGTTGGAGTAATAAATCTCTGGAACAGATTTG
GAATCACACGACCTGGATGGAGTGGGACAGAGAAATTAACAATTACACAAGCTTAATACACTCCTTAATT
GAAGAATCGCAAAACCAGCAAGAAAAGAATGAACAAGAATTATTGGAATTAGATAAATGGGCAAGTTTGT
GGAATTGGTTTAACATAACAAATTGGCTGTGGTATATAAAATTATTCATAATGATAGTAGGAGGCTTGGT
AGGTTTAAGAATAGTTTTTGCTGTACTTTCTATAGTGAATAGAGTTAGGCAGGGATATTCACCATTATCG
TTTCAGACCCACCTCCCAACCCCGAGGGGACCCATGCATTGCATCTCAATTAGTCAGCAACCAGGTGTGG
AAAGTCCCCAGGCTCCCCAGCAGGCAGAAGTATGCAAAGCATGCGTCTCAATTAGTCAGCAACCATAGTC
CCGCCCCTAACTCCGCCCATCCCGCCCCTAACTCCGCCCAGTTCCGCCCATTCTCCGCCCCATGGCTGAC
TAATTTTTTTTATTTATGCAGAGGCCGAGGCCGCCTCGGCCTCTGAGCTATTCCAGAAGTAGTGAGGAGG
CTTTTTTGGAGGCCTAGGCTTTTGCAAAAAGCTTTCTAGAGGTACCACCGGAGCTTACCATGACCGAGTA
CAAGCCCACGGTGCGCCTCGCCACCCGCGACGACGTCCCCAGGGCCGTACGCACCCTCGCCGCCGCGTTC
GCCGACTACCCCGCCACGCGCCACACCGTCGATCCGGACCGCCACATCGAGCGGGTCACCGAGCTGCAAG
AACTCTTCCTCACGCGCGTCGGGCTCGACATCGGCAAGGTGTGGGTCGCGGACGACGGCGCCGCCGTGGC
GGTCTGGACCACGCCGGAGAGCGTCGAAGCGGGGGCGGTGTTCGCCGAGATCGGCCCGCGCATGGCCGAG
TTGAGCGGTTCCCGGCTGGCCGCGCAGCAACAGATGGAAGGCCTCCTGGCGCCGCACCGGCCCAAGGAGC
CCGCGTGGTTCCTGGCCACCGTCGGCGTCTCGCCCGACCACCAGGGCAAGGGTCTGGGCAGCGCCGTCGT
GCTCCCCGGAGTGGAGGCGGCCGAGCGCGCCGGGGTGCCCGCCTTCCTGGAGACCTCCGCGCCCCGCAAC
CTCCCCTTCTACGAGCGGCTCGGCTTCACCGTCACCGCCGACGTCGAGGTGCCCGAAGGACCGCGCACCT
GGTGCATGACCCGCAAGCCCGGTGCCAGTTAACGAATTCTAGATCTTGAGACAAATGGCAGTATTCATCC
ACAATTTTAAAAGAAAAGGGGGGATTGGGGGGTACAGTGCAGGGGAAAGAATAGTAGACATAATAGCAAC
AGACATACAAACTAAAGAATTACAAAAACAAATTACAAAAATTCAAAATTTTCGGGTTTATTACAGGGAC
AGCAGAGATCCACTTTGGCGCCGGCTCGAGGCCTGCAGGTGCAAAGATGGATAAAGTTTTAAACAGAGAG
GAATCTTTGCAGCTAATGGACCTTCTAGGTCTTGAAAGGAGTGGGAATTGGCTCCGGTGCCCGTCAGTGG
GCAGAGCGCACATCGCCCACAGTCCCCGAGAAGTTGGGGGGAGGGGTCGGCAATTGAACCGGTGCCTAGA
GAAGGTGGCGCGGGGTAAACTGGGAAAGTGATGTCGTGTACTGGCTCCGCCTTTTTCCCGAGGGTGGGGG
AGAACCGTATATAAGTGCAGTAGTCGCCGTGAACGTTCTTTTTCGCAACGGGTTTGCCGCCAGAACACAG
GTAAGTGCCGTGTGTGGTTCCCGCGGGCCTGGCCTCTTTACGGGTTATGGCCCTTGCGTGCCTTGAATTA
CTTCCACCTGGCTGCAGTACGTGATTCTTGATCCCGAGCTTCGGGTTGGAAGTGGGTGGGAGAGTTCGAG
GCCTTGCGCTTAAGGAGCCCCTTCGCCTCGTGCTTGAGTTGAGGCCTGGCCTGGGCGCTGGGGCCGCCGC
GTGCGAATCTGGTGGCACCTTCGCGCCTGTCTCGCTGCTTTCGATAAGTCTCTAGCCATTTAAAATTTTT
GATGACCTGCTGCGACGCTTTTTTTCTGGCAAGATAGTCTTGTAAATGCGGGCCAAGATCTGCACACTGG
TATTTCGGTTTTTGGGGCCGCGGGCGGCGACGGGGCCCGTGCGTCCCAGCGCACATGTTCGGCGAGGCGG
GGCCTGCGAGCGCGGCCACCGAGAATCGGACGGGGGTAGTCTCAAGCTGGCCGGCCTGCTCTGGTGCCTG
GCCTCGCGCCGCCGTGTATCGCCCCGCCCTGGGCGGCAAGGCTGGCCCGGTCGGCACCAGTTGCGTGAGC
GGAAAGATGGCCGCTTCCCGGCCCTGCTGCAGGGAGCTCAAAATGGAGGACGCGGCGCTCGGGAGAGCGG
GCGGGTGAGTCACCCACACAAAGGAAAAGGGCCTTTCCGTCCTCAGCCGTCGCTTCATGTGACTCCACGG
AGTACCGGGCGCCGTCCAGGCACCTCGATTAGTTCTCGAGCTTTTGGAGTACGTCGTCTTTAGGTTGGGG
GGAGGGGTTTTATGCGATGGAGTTTCCCCACACTGAGTGGGTGGAGACTGAAGTTAGGCCAGCTTGGCAC
TTGATGTAATTCTCCTTGGAATTTGCCCTTTTTGAGTTTGGATCTTGGTTCATTCTCAAGCCTCAGACAG
TGGTTCAAAGTTTTTTTCTTCCATTTCAGGTGTCGTGAGGCTAGCACCGCCACCATGCATTCACTAAAGA
AACTGACTTTTGAAGATGTAGCTATTGACTTCACCCAGGAAGAGTGGGCCATGATGGACACATCCAAGAG
AAAGCTGTACAGAGATGTGATGCTGGAAAATATCAGTCACCTGGTGTCCCTCGGGTACCAGATAAGCAAA
TCCTATATAATTTTGCAGCTGGAGCAAGGAAAAGAGCTGTGGAGGGAAGGAAGAGTATTTCTTCAAGACC
AGAATCCAAACAGGGAAAGTGCCCTTAAGAAAACACACATGATATCCATGCATCCTATCACCAGAAAAGA
CGCATCCACCAGTATGACAATGGAGAACTCTCTCATTCTGGAGGATCCTTTTGAATGTAATGATTCGGGA
GAAGATTGCACTCGCAGTTCCACAATAACTCAGTGTTTGTTAACTCATAGTGGAAAGAAACCCTATGTCA
GCAAACAGTGTGGAAAATCCCTTCGTAATCTTTTGTCCACTGAACCACATAAACAAATTCATACTAAAGG
TAAATCATATCAGTGTAATCTATGTGAAAAGGCCTATACTAATTGCTTTCACCTTAGACGGCACAAGATG
ACTCACACTGGAGAGAGGCCATATGCATGTCATCTATGTAGAAAAGCCTTCACTCAGTGTTCTCACCTTA
GAAGACACGAGAAAACTCACACGGGACAGAGACCATATAAGTGTCATCAATATGGGAAAGTCTTTATTCA
ATCCTTTAACCTTCAAAGACATGAGAGAACTCACCTTGGAAAAAAGTGTTATGAATGTGATAAAAGTGGG
AAAGCCTTTAGTCAAAGCTCTGGCTTTAGAGGAAACAAAATAATTCACACTGGAGAGAAACCACATGCTT
GTCTTCTATGTGGGAAGGCCTTCAGTCTGTCTTCCAACCTTAGATAGTAATGAACTAGTCCGTAACTTGA
AAGTATTTCGATTTCTTGGCTTTATATATCTTGTGGAAAGGACGACGGACTTTAAGTGTAGCCGTTCGCA
CGCGTTAAGTCGACAATCAACCTCTGGATTACAAAATTTGTGAAAGATTGACTGGTATTCTTAACTATGT
TGCTCCTTTTACGCTATGTGGATACGCTGCTTTAATGCCTTTGTATCATGCTATTGCTTCCCGTATGGCT
TTCATTTTCTCCTCCTTGTATAAATCCTGGTTGCTGTCTCTTTATGAGGAGTTGTGGCCCGTTGTCAGGC
AACGTGGCGTGGTGTGCACTGTGTTTGCTGACGCAACCCCCACTGGTTGGGGCATTGCCACCACCTGTCA
GCTCCTTTCCGGGACTTTCGCTTTCCCCCTCCCTATTGCCACGGCGGAACTCATCGCCGCCTGCCTTGCC
CGCTGCTGGACAGGGGCTCGGCTGTTGGGCACTGACAATTCCGTGGTGTTGTCGGGGAAATCATCGTCCT
TTCCTTGGCTGCTCGCCTGTGTTGCCACCTGGATTCTGCGCGGGACGTCCTTCTGCTACGTCCCTTCGGC
CCTCAATCCAGCGGACCTTCCTTCCCGCGGCCTGCTGCCGGCTCTGCGGCCTCTTCCGCGTCTTCGCCTT
CGCCCTCAGACGAGTCGGATCTCCCTTTGGGCCGCCTCCCCGCGTCGACTTTAAGACCAATGACTTACAA
GGCAGCTGTAGATCTTAGCCACTTTTTAAAAGAAAAGGGGGGACTGGAAGGGCTAATTCACTCCCAACGA
AGACAAGATCTGCTTTTTGCTTGTACTGGGTCTCTCTGGTTAGACCAGATCTGAGCCTGGGAGCTCTCTG
GCTAACTAGGGAACCCACTGCTTAAGCCTCAATAAAGCTTGCCTTGAGTGCTTCAAGTAGTGTGTGCCCG
TCTGTTGTGTGACTCTGGTAACTAGAGATCCCTCAGACCCTTTTAGTCAGTGTGGAAAATCTCTAGCAGT
ACGTATAGTAGTTCATGTCATCTTATTATTCAGTATTTATAACTTGCAAAGAAATGAATATCAGAGAGTG
AGAGGAACTTGTTTATTGCAGCTTATAATGGTTACAAATAAAGCAATAGCATCACAAATTTCACAAATAA
AGCATTTTTTTCACTGCATTCTAGTTGTGGTTTGTCCAAACTCATCAATGTATCTTATCATGTCTGGCTC
TAGCTATCCCGCCCCTAACTCCGCCCATCCCGCCCCTAACTCCGCCCAGTTCCGCCCATTCTCCGCCCCA
TGGCTGACTAATTTTTTTTATTTATGCAGAGGCCGAGGCCGCCTCGGCCTCTGAGCTATTCCAGAAGTAG
TGAGGAGGCTTTTTTGGAGGCCTAGGGACGTACCCAATTCGCCCTATAGTGAGTCGTATTACGCGCGCTC
ACTGGCCGTCGTTTTACAACGTCGTGACTGGGAAAACCCTGGCGTTACCCAACTTAATCGCCTTGCAGCA
CATCCCCCTTTCGCCAGCTGGCGTAATAGCGAAGAGGCCCGCACCGATCGCCCTTCCCAACAGTTGCGCA
GCCTGAATGGCGAATGGG
[124 nt withheld, positions 6599-6722]
C
[91 nt withheld, positions 6724-6814]
A
[49 nt withheld, positions 6816-6864]
CCTTTGACGTTGGAGTCCACGTTCTTT
[37 nt withheld, positions 6892-6928]
ACCCTATCTCGGTCTATTCTTTTGATTTATAAGGGATTTTGCCGATTTCGGCCTATTGGTTAAAAAATGA
GCTGATTTAACAAAAATTTAACGCGAATTTTAACAAAATATTAACGCTTACAATTTAGGTGGCACTTTTC
GGGGAAATGTGCGCGGAACCCCTATTTGTTTATTTTTCTAAATACATTCAAATATGTATCCGCTCATGAG
ACAATAACCCTGATAAATGCTTCAATAATATTGAAAAAGGAAGAGTATGAGTATTCAACATTTCCGTGTC
GCCCTTATTCCCTTTTTTGCGGCATTTTGCCTTCCTGTTTTTGCTCACCCAGAAACGCTGGTGAAAGTAA
AAGATGCTGAAGATCAGTTGGGTGCACGAGTGGGTTACATCGAACTGGATCTCAACAGCGGTAAGATCCT
TGAGAGTTTTCGCCCCGAAGAACGTTTTCCAATGATGAGCACTTTTAAAGTTCTGCTATGTGGCGCGGTA
TTATCCCGTATTGACGCCGGGCAAGAGCAACTCGGTCGCCGCATACACTATTCTCAGAATGACTTGGTTG
AGTACTCACCAGTCACAGAAAAGCATCTTACGGATGGCATGACAGTAAGAGAATTATGCAGTGCTGCCAT
AACCATGAGTGATAACACTGCGGCCAACTTACTTCTGACAACGATCGGAGGACCGAAGGAGCTAACCGCT
TTTTTGCACAACATGGGGGATCATGTAACTCGCCTTGATCGTTGGGAACCGGAGCTGAATGAAGCCATAC
CAAACGACGAGCGTGACACCACGATGCCTGTAGCAATGGCAACAACGTTGCGCAAACTATTAACTGGCGA
ACTACTTACTCTAGCTTCCCGGCAACAATTAATAGACTGGATGGAGGCGGATAAAGTTGCAGGACCACTT
CTGCGCTCGGCCCTTCCGGCTGGCTGGTTTATTGCTGATAAATCTGGAGCCGGTGAGCGTGGGTCTCGCG
GTATCATTGCAGCACTGGGGCCAGATGGTAAGCCCTCCCGTATCGTAGTTATCTACACGACGGGGAGTCA
GGCAACTATGGATGAACGAAATAGACAGATCGCTGAGATAGGTGCCTCACTGATTAAGCATTGGTAACTG
TCAGACCAAGTTTACTCATATATACTTTAGATTGATTTAAAACTTCATTTTTAATTTAAAAGGATCTAGG
TGAAGATCCTTTTTGATAATCTCATGACCAAAATCCCTTAACGTGAGTTTTCGTTCCACTGAGCGTCAGA
CCCCGTAGAAAAGATCAAAGGATCTTCTTGAGATCCTTTTTTTCTGCGCGTAATCTGCTGCTTGCAAACA
AAAAAACCACCGCTACCAGCGGTGGTTTGTTTGCCGGATCAAGAGCTACCAACTCTTTTTCCGAAGGTAA
CTGGCTTCAGCAGAGCGCAGATACCAAATACTGTTCTTCTAGTGTAGCCGTAGTTAGGCCACCACTTCAA
GAACTCTGTAGCACCGCCTACATACCTCGCTCTGCTAATCCTGTTACCAGTGGCTGCTGCCAGTGGCGAT
AAGTCGTGTCTTACCGGGTTGGACTCAAGACGATAGTTACCGGATAAGGCGCAGCGGTCGGGCTGAACGG
GGGGTTCGTGCACACAGCCCAGCTTGGAGCGAACGACCTACACCGAACTGAGATACCTACAGCGTGAGCT
ATGAGAAAGCGCCACGCTTCCCGAAGGGAGAAAGGCGGACAGGTATCCGGTAAGCGGCAGGGTCGGAACA
GGAGAGCGCACGAGGGAGCTTCCAGGGGGAAACGCCTGGTATCTTTATAGTCCTGTCGGGTTTCGCCACC
TCTGACTTGAGCGTCGATTTTTGTGATGCTCGTCAGGGGGGCGGAGCCTATGGAAAAACGCCAGCAACGC
GGCCTTTTTACGGTTCCTGGCCTTTTGCTGGCCTTTTGCTCACATGTTCTTTCCTGCGTTATCCCCTGAT
TCTGTGGATAACCGTATTACCGCCTTTGAGTGAGCTGATACCGCTCGCCGCAGCCGAACGACCGAGCGCA
GCGAGTCAGTGAGCGAGGAAGCGGAAGAGCGCCCAATACGCAAACCGCCTCTCCCCGCGCGTTGGCCGAT
TCATTAATGCAGCTGGCACGACAGGTTTCCCGACTGGAAAGCGGGCAGTGAGCGCAACGCAATTAATGTG
AGTTAGCTCACTCATTAGGCACCCCAGGCTTTACACTTTATGCTTCCGGCTCGTATGTTGTGTGGAATTG
TGAGCGGATAACAATTTCACACAGGAAACAGCTATGACCATGATTACGCCAAGCGCGCAATTAACCCTCA
CTAAAGGGAACAAAAGCTGGAGCTGCAAGC
Features (pLannotate 1.2.2; 31 found; start..end, strand, type, name):
      5..231     +  promoter       RSV promoter: Rous sarcoma virus enhancer/promoter
    232..412     +  LTR            5' LTR (truncated): truncated 5' long terminal repeat (LTR) from HIV-1
    459..584     +  misc_feature   HIV-1 Ψ: packaging signal of human immunodeficiency virus type 1
    568..931     +  CDS            HIV-1 gag (fragment): gag protein from human immunodeficiency virus 1; gag
   1077..1310    +  misc_feature   RRE: The Rev response element (RRE) of HIV-1 allows for Rev-dependent mRNA export from the nucleus to the cytoplasm.
   1687..1713    +  CDS            Rev (fragment): human immunodeficiency virus 1 (HIV-1) Rev protein; rev; enhances nuclear export of unspliced and incompletely spliced viral mRNAs
   1720..1743    +  promoter       SV40 promoter (fragment): SV40 early promoter
   1744..1815    +  promoter       SV40 promoter (fragment): SV40 enhancer and early promoter
   1839..1974    +  rep_origin     SV40 ori: SV40 origin of replication
   2020..2616    +  CDS            PuroR (fragment): puromycin N-acetyltransferase; pac from Streptomyces; confers resistance to puromycin
   2665..2782    +  misc_feature   cPPT/CTS: central polypurine tract and central termination sequence of HIV-1
   2847..2913    +  CDS            small t antigen (fragment): SV40 (simian virus 40) small t antigen
   2920..4098    +  promoter       EF-1α promoter: strong constitutive promoter for human elongation factor EF-1α
   4115..4624    +  CDS            ZNF705D (fragment): Z705D_HUMAN - Experimental evidence at protein level: Swiss-Prot protein existence level 1. May be involved in transcriptional regulation. From Homo sapiens (Human).
   5030..5083    +  promoter       U6 promoter (fragment): RNA polymerase III promoter for human U6 snRNA
   5125..5713    +  misc_feature   WPRE: woodchuck hepatitis virus posttranscriptional regulatory element
   5764..5783    +  misc_feature   cPPT/CTS (fragment): central polypurine tract and central termination sequence of HIV-1
   5785..6018    +  LTR            3' LTR (ΔU3): self-inactivating 3' long terminal repeat (LTR) from HIV-1
   6096..6217    +  polyA_signal   SV40 poly(A) signal: SV40 polyadenylation signal
   6257..6392    +  rep_origin     SV40 ori: SV40 origin of replication
   6413..6431    -  promoter       T7 promoter: promoter for bacteriophage T7 RNA polymerase
   6439..6594    +  CDS            lacZα (fragment): LacZα fragment of β-galactosidase; lacZ fragment
   6599..7027    +  rep_origin     f1 ori (sequence partly withheld): f1 bacteriophage origin of replication; arrow indicates direction of (+) strand synthesis
   7080..7184    +  promoter       AmpR promoter: bla
   7185..8045    +  CDS            AmpR: β-lactamase; bla; confers resistance to ampicillin, carbenicillin, and related antibiotics
   8216..8804    +  rep_origin     ori: high-copy-number ColE1/pMB1/pBR322/pUC origin of replication
   8987..9079    +  CDS            lacI (fragment): lac repressor; lacI; The lac repressor binds to the lac operator to inhibit transcription in E. coli. This inhibition can be relieved by adding lactose or isopropyl-β-D-thiogalactopyranoside (IPTG).
   9092..9113    +  protein_bind   CAP binding site: CAP binding activates transcription in the presence of cAMP. E. coli catabolite activator protein
   9128..9158    +  promoter       lac promoter: promoter for the E. coli lac operon
   9166..9182    +  protein_bind   lac operator: The lac repressor binds to the lac operator to inhibit transcription in E. coli. This inhibition can be relieved by adding lactose or isopropyl-β-D-thiogalactopyranoside (IPTG). lac repressor encoded by lacI
   9227..9245    +  promoter       T3 promoter: promoter for bacteriophage T3 RNA polymerase
