[The description below was written by a language model from this plasmid's Addgene catalogue record and pLannotate feature annotations shown in this document.]
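Description:
TFORF2410 is a lentiviral mammalian expression plasmid built on the pLX_TRC317 backbone, carrying the human zinc-finger transcription factor ORF ZNF705G (about 1 kb) as one member of a barcoded transcription factor overexpression library. In bacteria it is maintained through a high-copy ColE1/pUC-type origin and selected with ampicillin via the β-lactamase gene. An f1 origin and remnants of a lac/lacZα cloning region flanked by T7 and T3 promoters are also present in the backbone.

The transfer cassette has a third-generation layout. An RSV promoter drives a truncated HIV-1 5' LTR, followed by the Ψ packaging signal with a gag fragment and the Rev response element, and the cassette ends in a self-inactivating ΔU3 3' LTR with a downstream SV40 polyadenylation signal. Within the provirus, an SV40 early promoter/origin drives puromycin N-acetyltransferase for selection of transduced cells. After a cPPT/CTS element, which aids nuclear import of the viral genome, the EF-1α promoter drives the ORF, and a WPRE downstream enhances transcript expression. The automated annotation labels part of the ORF as a ZNF705D fragment, which most likely reflects similarity between closely related ZNF705 family members rather than a different insert; the catalogue entry names ZNF705G. The unique 24-bp barcode described in the record is not annotated in the feature table, so its exact position is not stated; a short U6 promoter fragment lies between the ORF and the WPRE.

The construct is intended for stable overexpression of the transcription factor in mammalian cells, particularly in pooled screens where the barcode identifies which factor each cell received, as in directed differentiation studies. The depositor notes that the ORF was synthesized and that the plasmid can be prone to recombination.
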