Addgene plasmid #142394: TFORF2410
Purpose: Lentiviral vector for overexpressing transcription factor ORFs with unique 24-bp barcodes. Barcodes facilitate identification of transcription factors in pooled screens.
Depositing lab: Feng Zhang. Depositing organization: Broad Institute. Publication: A transcription factor atlas of directed differentiation. Joung J, Ma S, Tay T, Geiger-Schuller KR, Kirchgatterer PC, Verdine VK, Guo B, Arias-Garcia MA, Allen WE, Singh A, Kuksenko O, Abudayyeh OO, Gootenberg JS, Fu Z, Macrae RK, Buenrostro JD, Regev A, Zhang F. Cell. 2023 Jan 5;186(1):209-229.e26. doi: 10.1016/j.cell.2022.11.026. PubMed 36608654.
Backbone
  Vector backbone: pLX_TRC317
  Backbone manufacturer: Broad Institute Genetic Perturbation Platform
  Backbone size w/o insert (bp): 8264
  Vector type: Mammalian Expression, Lentiviral
  Selectable markers: Puromycin
Growth in bacteria
  Bacterial resistance: Ampicillin, 100 μg/mL
  Growth temperature: 37°C
  Growth strain: NEB Stable
  Copy number: High Copy
Gene/Insert
  Gene/Insert name: ZNF705G
  Species: H. sapiens (human)
  Insert size (bp): 1004
  Entrez Gene: ZNF705G
  Promoter: EF1a
  Cloning method: Unknown
  Sequencing primers: 5′ GGGTGGAGACTGAAGTTAGGCCAG; 3′ CACATAGCGTAAAAGGAGCAACATAG
Terms and licenses: Academic/Nonprofit Terms; Industry Terms: Not Available to Industry
Depositor comments: XM_017012941,NM_001164457,XM_017012942,ENST00000400156 . The transcription factor ORF portion of this plasmid was synthesized by Genewiz. Please test multiple small colonies in case of plasmid recombination. To make this collection available in a timely manner, a portion of this collection was not fully sequenced by Addgene. If an Addgene verified full plasmid sequence is not available, please contact us prior to placing an order to request the full sequence.
How to cite: TFORF2410 was a gift from Feng Zhang (Addgene plasmid # 142394 ; http://n2t.net/addgene:142394 ; RRID:Addgene_142394)
