>Addgene plasmid #142394 | TFORF2410 | depositor partial sequence | sequence record 279320 | Insert
ACCGCCACCATGCATTCACTAAAGAAACTGACTTTTGAAGATGTAGCTATTGACTTCACCCAGGAAGAGT
GGGCCATGATGGACACATCCAAGAGAAAGCTGTACAGAGATGTGATGCTGGAAAATATCAGTCACCTGGT
GTCCCTCGGGTACCAGATAAGCAAATCCTATATAATTTTGCAGCTGGAGCAAGGAAAAGAGCTGTGGAGG
GAAGGAAGAGTATTTCTTCAAGACCAGAATCCAAACAGGGAAAGTGCCCTTAAGAAAACACACATGATAT
CCATGCATCCTATCACCAGAAAAGACGCATCCACCAGTATGACAATGGAGAACTCTCTCATTCTGGAGGA
TCCTTTTGAATGTAATGATTCGGGAGAAGATTGCACTCGCAGTTCCACAATAACTCAGTGTTTGTTAACT
CATAGTGGAAAGAAACCCTATGTCAGCAAACAGTGTGGAAAATCCCTTCGTAATCTTTTGTCCACTGAAC
CACATAAACAAATTCATACTAAAGGTAAATCATATCAGTGTAATCTATGTGAAAAGGCCTATACTAATTG
CTTTCACCTTAGACGGCACAAGATGACTCACACTGGAGAGAGGCCATATGCATGTCATCTATGTAGAAAA
GCCTTCACTCAGTGTTCTCACCTTAGAAGACACGAGAAAACTCACACGGGACAGAGACCATATAAGTGTC
ATCAATATGGGAAAGTCTTTATTCAATCCTTTAACCTTCAAAGACATGAGAGAACTCACCTTGGAAAAAA
GTGTTATGAATGTGATAAAAGTGGGAAAGCCTTTAGTCAAAGCTCTGGCTTTAGAGGAAACAAAATAATT
CACACTGGAGAGAAACCACATGCTTGTCTTCTATGTGGGAAGGCCTTCAGTCTGTCTTCCAACCTTAGAT
AGTAATGAACTAGTCCGTAACTTGAAAGTATTTCGATTTCTTGGCTTTATATATCTTGTGGAAAGGACGA
CGGACTTTAAGTGTAGCCGTTCGC
