>Addgene plasmid #142394 | TFORF2410 | depositor partial sequence | sequence record 279321 | Barcode
CGGACTTTAAGTGTAGCCGTTCGC
